Addgene plasmid #236578: pTW2154
Purpose: ISYmu1 CHLl1 gRNA4 TRV2 Architecture_B
Depositing lab: Steven Jacobsen. Depositing organization: University of California, Los Angeles (UCLA). Publication: Viral delivery of an RNA-guided genome editor for transgene-free germline editing in Arabidopsis. Weiss T, Kamalu M, Shi H, Li Z, Amerasekera J, Zhong Z, Adler BA, Song MM, Vohra K, Wirnowski G, Chitkara S, Ambrose C, Steinmetz N, Sridharan A, Sahagun D, Banfield JF, Doudna JA, Jacobsen SE. Nat Plants. 2025 Apr 22. doi: 10.1038/s41477-025-01989-9. PubMed 40263581.
Backbone
  Vector backbone: T-DNA
  Vector type: Plant Expression
Growth in bacteria
  Bacterial resistance: Kanamycin, 50 μg/mL
  Growth temperature: 37°C
  Growth strain: DH5alpha
  Copy number: Unknown
Gene/Insert
  Gene/Insert name: ISYmu1 TnpB
Terms and licenses: Academic/Nonprofit Terms; Industry Terms: Not Available to Industry
Depositor comments: Please visit https://doi.org/10.1101/2024.07.17.603964 for bioRxiv preprint.
How to cite: pTW2154 was a gift from Steven Jacobsen (Addgene plasmid # 236578 ; http://n2t.net/addgene:236578 ; RRID:Addgene_236578)
