[The description below was written by a language model from this plasmid's Addgene catalogue record and pLannotate feature annotations shown in this document.]
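Description:
pTW2154 is a binary T-DNA plant expression plasmid that carries an engineered tobacco rattle virus RNA2 (TRV2) genome for viral delivery of the compact RNA-guided nuclease ISYmu1 TnpB. The backbone supports replication in two hosts. A ColE1/pBR322-type origin with the bom site maintains it in E. coli. The pVS1 oriV, together with RepA and the StaA stability protein, maintains it in Agrobacterium. Selection is by kanamycin through an aphA-3 aminoglycoside phosphotransferase gene. The annotated sequence is 12,421 nt long.

Between the nopaline-type left and right border repeats, an enhanced CaMV 35S promoter with a duplicated enhancer drives transcription of the viral cDNA, which includes the TRV coat protein gene. Downstream of the coat protein lies the cargo region. Here the table marks a 2xFLAG tag, presumably fused to the TnpB coding sequence, although TnpB itself was not annotated by the software. A tRNA-like element follows the cargo; sequences of this kind are commonly added to viral vectors to promote RNA mobility, but the record does not state its role. The TRV 3′ tRNA-like structure pseudoknot comes next, then a hammerhead ribozyme that would trim the transcript to an authentic viral 3′ end, and finally the NOS terminator. The short 9xHis fragment annotation is probably a spurious match.

According to the catalogue entry, the construct encodes guide RNA 4 targeting CHLl1 in an arrangement called "Architecture_B". The record does not detail how that layout differs from the alternatives, and the guide is not annotated. The associated work concerns transgene-free germline editing in Arabidopsis by viral delivery of the editor. A TRV2 vector of this type would normally be co-delivered with a TRV1 construct by agroinfiltration.
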