Features (pLannotate 1.2.2; 20 found; start..end, strand, type, name):
    375..1448    +  CDS            pVS1 RepA: replication protein from the Pseudomonas plasmid pVS1 (Heeb et al., 2000)
   1514..1708    +  rep_origin     pVS1 oriV: origin of replication for the Pseudomonas plasmid pVS1 (Heeb et al., 2000)
   1911..1950    +  CDS            rop (fragment): Rop protein, which maintains plasmids at low copy number; rop
   2052..2192    +  misc_feature   bom: basis of mobility region from pBR322
   2378..2966    -  rep_origin     ori: high-copy-number ColE1/pMB1/pBR322/pUC origin of replication
   3074..3143    -  ncRNA          RNA-OUT: Accession: RF00240 - RNA-OUT
   4391..5185    -  CDS            KanR: aminoglycoside phosphotransferase; aphA-3; confers resistance to kanamycin
   5610..5634    +  misc_feature   LB T-DNA repeat: left border repeat from nopaline C58 T-DNA
   5737..5757    -  misc_feature   MCS (fragment): pUC18/19 multiple cloning site
   5832..6506    +  promoter       CaMV 35S promoter (enhanced): cauliflower mosaic virus 35S promoter with a duplicated enhancer region
   7066..7677    +  CDS            CP: CAPSD_TRVPP - Experimental evidence at protein level: Swiss-Prot protein existence level 1. Capsid protein self-assembles to form rod-shaped virions about 22 nm in diameter with a central canal enclosing the viral genomic RNA. From Tobacco rattle virus (isolate PpK20) (TRV).
   8085..8132    +  CDS            2xFLAG: two tandem FLAG® epitope tags
   9550..9623    +  ncRNA          tRNA: Accession: RF00005 - tRNA
   9986..10025   +  ncRNA          TLS-PK6: Accession: RF01101 - Pseudoknot of tRNA-like structure
  10021..10076   +  ncRNA          Hammerhead 3: Accession: RF00008 - Hammerhead ribozyme (type III)
  10086..10104   +  CDS            9xHis (fragment): 9xHis affinity tag
  10139..10391   +  terminator     NOS terminator: nopaline synthase terminator and poly(A) signal
  10413..10437   +  misc_feature   RB T-DNA repeat: right border repeat from nopaline C58 T-DNA
  10777..11178   +  CDS            Y4CG_SINFN (fragment): Protein inferred from homology: Swiss-Prot protein existence level 3. From Sinorhizobium fredii (strain NBRC 101917 / NGR234).
  11738..12367   +  CDS            pVS1 StaA: stability protein from the Pseudomonas plasmid pVS1 (Heeb et al., 2000)
>Addgene plasmid #236578 | pTW2154 | addgene full sequence | sequence record 469888 | Addgene NGS Result
GTCCGAGCGCACGCAGCAGCAAGGCTGCAACGTTGGCCAGCCTGGCAGACACGCCAGCCATGAAGCGGGT
CAACTTTCAGTTGCCGGCGGAGGATCACACCAAGCTGAAGATGTACGCGGTACGCCAAGGCAAGACCATT
ACCGAGCTGCTATCTGAATACATCGCGCAGCTACCAGAGTAAATGAGCAAATGAATAAATGAGTAGATGA
ATTTTAGCGGCTAAAGGAGGCGGCATGGAAAATCAAGAACAACCAGGCACCGACGCCGTGGAATGCCCCA
TGTGTGGAGGAACGGGCGGTTGGCCAGGCGTAAGCGGCTGGGTTGCCTGCCGGCCCTGCAATGGCACTGG
AACCCCCAAGCCCGAGGAATCGGCGTGAGCGGTCGCAAACCATCCGGCCCGGTACAAATCGGCGCGGCGC
TGGGTGATGACCTGGTGGAGAAGTTGAAGGCCGCGCAGGCCGCCCAGCGGCAACGCATCGAGGCAGAAGC
ACGCCCCGGTGAATCGTGGCAAGCGGCCGCTGATCGAATCCGCAAAGAATCCCGGCAACCGCCGGCAGCC
GGTGCGCCGTCGATTAGGAAGCCGCCCAAGGGCGACGAGCAACCAGATTTTTTCGTTCCGATGCTCTATG
ACGTGGGCACCCGCGATAGTCGCAGCATCATGGACGTGGCCGTTTTCCGTCTGTCGAAGCGTGACCGACG
AGCTGGCGAGGTGATCCGCTACGAGCTTCCAGACGGGCACGTAGAGGTTTCCGCAGGGCCGGCCGGCATG
GCCAGTGTGTGGGATTACGACCTGGTACTGATGGCGGTTTCCCATCTAACCGAATCCATGAACCGATACC
GGGAAGGGAAGGGAGACAAGCCCGGCCGCGTGTTCCGTCCACACGTTGCGGACGTACTCAAGTTCTGCCG
GCGAGCCGATGGCGGAAAGCAGAAAGACGACCTGGTAGAAACCTGCATTCGGTTAAACACCACGCACGTT
GCCATGCAGCGTACGAAGAAGGCCAAGAACGGCCGCCTGGTGACGGTATCCGAGGGTGAAGCCTTGATTA
GCCGCTACAAGATCGTAAAGAGCGAAACCGGGCGGCCGGAGTACATCGAGATCGAGCTAGCTGATTGGAT
GTACCGCGAGATCACAGAAGGCAAGAACCCGGACGTGCTGACGGTTCACCCCGATTACTTTTTGATCGAT
CCCGGCATCGGCCGTTTTCTCTACCGCCTGGCACGCCGCGCCGCAGGCAAGGCAGAAGCCAGATGGTTGT
TCAAGACGATCTACGAACGCAGTGGCAGCGCCGGAGAGTTCAAGAAGTTCTGTTTCACCGTGCGCAAGCT
GATCGGGTCAAATGACCTGCCGGAGTACGATTTGAAGGAGGAGGCGGGGCAGGCTGGCCCGATCCTAGTC
ATGCGCTACCGCAACCTGATCGAGGGCGAAGCATCCGCCGGTTCCTAATGTACGGAGCAGATGCTAGGGC
AAATTGCCCTAGCAGGGGAAAAAGGTCGAAAAGGTCTCTTTCCTGTGGATAGCACGTACATTGGGAACCC
AAAGCCGTACATTGGGAACCGGAACCCGTACATTGGGAACCCAAAGCCGTACATTGGGAACCGGTCACAC
ATGTAAGTGACTGATATAAAAGAGAAAAAAGGCGATTTTTCCGCCTAAAACTCTTTAAAACTTATTAAAA
CTCTTAAAACCCGCCTGGCCTGTGCATAACTGTCTGGCCAGCGCACAGCCGAAGAGCTGCAAAAAGCGCC
TACCCTTCGGTCGCTGCGCTCCCTACGCCCCGCCGCTTCGCGTCGGCCTATCGCGGCCGCTGGCCGCTCA
AAAATGGCTGGCCTACGGCCAGGCAATCTACCAGGGCGCGGACAAGCCGCGCCGTCGCCACTCGACCGCC
GGCGCCCACATCAAGGCACCCTGCCTCGCGCGTTTCGGTGATGACGGTGAAAACCTCTGACACATGCAGC
TCCCGGAGACGGTCACAGCTTGTCTGTAAGCGGATGCCGGGAGCAGACAAGCCCGTCAGGGCGCGTCAGC
GGGTGTTGGCGGGTGTCGGGGCGCAGCCATGACCCAGTCACGTAGCGATAGCGGAGTGTATACTGGCTTA
ACTATGCGGCATCAGAGCAGATTGTACTGAGAGTGCACCATATGCGGTGTGAAATACCGCACAGATGCGT
AAGGAGAAAATACCGCATCAGGCGCTCTTCCGCTTCCTCGCTCACTGACTCGCTGCGCTCGGTCGTTCGG
CTGCGGCGAGCGGTATCAGCTCACTCAAAGGCGGTAATACGGTTATCCACAGAATCAGGGGATAACGCAG
GAAAGAACATGTGAGCAAAAGGCCAGCAAAAGGCCAGGAACCGTAAAAAGGCCGCGTTGCTGGCGTTTTT
CCATAGGCTCCGCCCCCCTGACGAGCATCACAAAAATCGACGCTCAAGTCAGAGGTGGCGAAACCCGACA
GGACTATAAAGATACCAGGCGTTTCCCCCTGGAAGCTCCCTCGTGCGCTCTCCTGTTCCGACCCTGCCGC
TTACCGGATACCTGTCCGCCTTTCTCCCTTCGGGAAGCGTGGCGCTTTCTCATAGCTCACGCTGTAGGTA
TCTCAGTTCGGTGTAGGTCGTTCGCTCCAAGCTGGGCTGTGTGCACGAACCCCCCGTTCAGCCCGACCGC
TGCGCCTTATCCGGTAACTATCGTCTTGAGTCCAACCCGGTAAGACACGACTTATCGCCACTGGCAGCAG
CCACTGGTAACAGGATTAGCAGAGCGAGGTATGTAGGCGGTGCTACAGAGTTCTTGAAGTGGTGGCCTAA
CTACGGCTACACTAGAAGGACAGTATTTGGTATCTGCGCTCTGCTGAAGCCAGTTACCTTCGGAAAAAGA
GTTGGTAGCTCTTGATCCGGCAAACAAACCACCGCTGGTAGCGGTGGTTTTTTTGTTTGCAAGCAGCAGA
TTACGCGCAGAAAAAAAGGATCTCAAGAAGATCCTTTGATCTTTTCTACGGGGTCTGACGCTCAGTGGAA
CGAAAACTCACGTTAAGGGCTGATGAATCCCCTAATGATTTTTATCAAAATCATTAAGTTAAGGTAGATA
CACATCTTGTCATATGATCAAATGGTTTCGCCAAAAATCAATAATCAGACAACAAAATGTGCGAACTCGA
TATTTTACACGACTCTCTTTACCAATTCTGCCCCGAATTACACTTAAAACGACTCAACAGCTTAACGTTG
GCTTGCCACGCCTTACTTGACTGTAAAACTCTCACTCTTACCGAACTTGGCCGTAACCTGCCAACCAAAG
CGAGAACAAAACATAACATCAAACGAATCGACCGATTGTTAGGTAATCGTCACCTCCACAAAGAGCGACT
CGCTGTATACCGTTGGCATGCTAGCTTTATCTGTTCGGGCAATACGATGCCCATTGTACTTGTTGACTGG
TCTGATATCCGTGAGCAAAAACGGCTTATGGTATTGCGAGCTTCAGTCGCACTACACGGTCGTTCTGTTA
CTCTTTATGAGAAAGCGTTCCCGCTTTCAGAGCAATGTTCAAAGAAAGCTCATGACCAATTTCTAGCCGA
CCTTGCGAGCATTCTACCGAGTAACACCACACCGCTCATTGTCAGTGATGCTGGCTTTAAAGTGCCATGG
TATAAATCCGTTGAGAAGCTGGGTTGGTACTGGTTAAGTCGAGTAAGAGGAAAAGTACAATATGCAGACC
TAGGAGCGGAAAACTGGAAACCTATCAGCAACTTACATGATATGTCATCTAGTCACTCAAAGACTTTAGG
CTATAAGAGGCTGACTAAAAGCAATCCAATCTCATGCCAAATTCTATTGTATAAATCTCGCTCTAAAGGC
CGAAAAAATCAGCGCTCGACACGGACTCATTGTCACCACCCGTCACCTAAAATCTACTCAGCGTCGGCAA
AGGAGCCATGGATTCTAGCAACTAACTTACCTGTTGAAATTCGAACACCCAAACAACTTGTTAATATCTA
TTCGAAGCGAATGCAGATTGAAGAAACCTTCCGAGACTTGAAAAGTCCTGCCTACGGACTAGGCCTACGC
CATAGCCGAACGAGCAGCTCAGAGCGTTTTGATATCATGCTGCTAATCGCCCTGATGCTTCAACTAACAT
GTTGGCTTGCGGGCGTTCATGCTCAGAAACAAGGTTGGGACAAGCACTTCCAGGCTAACACAGTCAGAAA
TCGAAACGTACTCTCAACAGTTCGCTTAGGCATGGAAGTTTTGCGGCATTCTGGCTACACAATAACAAGG
GAAGACTCACTCGTGGCTGCAACCCTGCTTACTCAAAATCTATTCACACATGGTTACGTTTTGGGGAAAT
TATGAGGGGATCTCTCAGCGTTAAGGGATTTTGGTCATGCATTCTAGGTACTAAAACAATTCATCCAGTA
AAATATAATATTTTATTTTCTCCCAATCAGGCTTGATCCCCAGTAAGTCAAAAAATAGCTCGACATACTG
TTCTTCCCCGATATCCTCCCTGATCGACCGGACGCAGAAGGCAATGTCATACCACTTGTCCGCCCTGCCG
CTTCTCCCAAGATCAATAAAGCCACTTACTTTGCCATCTTTCACAAAGATGTTGCTGTCTCCCAGGTCGC
CGTGGGAAAAGACAAGTTCCTCTTCGGGCTTTTCCGTCTTTAAAAAATCATACAGCTCGCGCGGATCTTT
AAATGGAGTGTCTTCTTCCCAGTTTTCGCAATCCACATCGGCCAGATCGTTATTCAGTAAGTAATCCAAT
TCGGCTAAGCGGCTGTCTAAGCTATTCGTATAGGGACAATCCGATATGTCGATGGAGTGAAAGAGCCTGA
TGCACTCCGCATACAGCTCGATAATCTTTTCAGGGCTTTGTTCATCTTCATACTCTTCCGAGCAAAGGAC
GCCATCGGCCTCACTCATGAGCAGATTGCTCCAGCCATCATGCCGTTCAAAGTGCAGGACCTTTGGAACA
GGCAGCTTTCCTTCCAGCCATAGCATCATGTCCTTTTCCCGTTCCACATCATAGGTGGTCCCTTTATACC
GGCTGTCCGTCATTTTTAAATATAGGTTTTCATTTTCTCCCACCAGCTTATATACCTTAGCAGGAGACAT
TCCTTCCGTATCTTTTACGCAGCGGTATTTTTCGATCAGTTTTTTCAATTCCGGTGATATTCTCATTTTA
GCCATTTATTATTTCCTTCCTCTTTTCTACAGTATTTAAAGATACCCCAAGAAGCTAATTATAACAAGAC
GAACTCCAATTCACTGTTCCTTGCATTCTAAAACCTTAAATACCAGAAAACAGCTTTTTCAAAGTTGTTT
TCAAAGTTGGCGTATAACATAGTATCGACGGAGCCGATTTTGAAACCGCGGTGATCACAGGCAGCAACGC
TCTGTCATCGTTACAATCAACATGCTACCCTCCGCGAGATCATCCGTGTTTCAAACCCGGCAGCTTAGTT
GCCGTTCTTCCGAATAGCATCGGTAACATGAGCAAAGTCTGCCGCCTTACAACGGCTCTCCCGCTGACGC
CGTCCCGGACTGATGGGCTGCCTGTATCGAGTGGTGATTTTGTGCCGAGCTGCCGGTCGGGGAGCTGTTG
GCTGGCTGGTGGCAGGATATATTGTGGTGTAAACAAATTGACGCTTAGACAACTTAATAACACATTGCGG
ACGTTTTTAATGTACTGAATTAACGCCGAATTAATTCCTAGGCCACCATGTTGGGCCCGGCGCGCCAAGC
TTGCATGCCTGCAGGTCAACATGGTGGAGCACGACACTCTCGTCTACTCCAAGAATATCAAAGATACAGT
CTCAGAAGACCAGAGGGCTATTGAGACTTTTCAACAAAGGGTAATATCGGGAAACCTCCTCGGATTCCAT
TGCCCAGCTATCTGTCACTTCATCGAAAGGACAGTAGAAAAGGAAGATGGCTTCTACAAATGCCATCATT
GCGATAAAGGAAAGGCTATCGTTCAAGATGCCTCTACCGACAGTGGTCCCAAAGATGGACCCCCACCCAC
GAGGAACATCGTGGAAAAAGAAGACGTTCCAACCACGTCTTCAAAGCAAGTGGATTGATGTGATGGTCAA
CATGGTGGAGCACGACACTCTCGTCTACTCCAAGAATATCAAAGATACAGTCTCAGAAGACCAGAGGGCT
ATTGAGACTTTTCAACAAAGGGTAATATCGGGAAACCTCCTCGGATTCCATTGCCCAGCTATCTGTCACT
TCATCGAAAGGACAGTAGAAAAGGAAGATGGCTTCTACAAATGCCATCATTGCGATAAAGGAAAGGCTAT
CGTTCAAGATGCCTCTACCGACAGTGGTCCCAAAGATGGACCCCCACCCACGAGGAACATCGTGGAAAAA
GAAGACGTTCCAACCACGTCTTCAAAGCAAGTGGATTGATGTGATATCTCCACTGACGTAAGGGATGACG
CACAATCCCACTATCCTTCGCAAGACCCTTCCTCTATATAAGGAAGTTCATTTCATTTGGAGAGGATAAA
ACATTGCACCTATGGTGTTGCCCTGGCTGGGGTATGTCAGTGATCGCAGTAGAATGTACTAATTGACAAG
TTGGAGAATACGGTAGAACGTCCTTATCCAACACAGCCTTTATCCCTCTCCCTGACGAGGTTTTTGTCAG
TGTAATATTTCTTTTTGAACTATCCAGCTTAGTACCGTACGGGAAAGTGACTGGTGTGCTTATCTTTGAA
ATGTTACTTTGGGTTTCGGTTCTTTAGGTTAGTAAGAAAGCACTTGTCTTCTCATACAAAGGAAAACCTG
AGACGTATCGCTTACGAAAGTAGCAATGAAAGAAAGGTGGTGGTTTTAATCGCTACCGCAAAAACGATGG
GGTCGTTTTAATTAACTTCTCCTACGCAAGCGTCTAAACGGACGTTGGGGTTTTGCTAGTTTCTTTAGAG
AAAACTAGCTAAGTCTTTAATGTTATCATTAGAGATGGCATAAATATAATACTTGTGTCTGCTGATAAGA
TCATTTTAATTTGGACGATTAGACTTGTTGAACTACAGGTTACTGAATCACTTGCGCTAATCAACATGGG
AGATATGTACGATGAATCATTTGACAAGTCGGGCGGTCCTGCTGACTTGATGGACGATTCTTGGGTGGAA
TCAGTTTCGTGGAAAGATCTGTTGAAGAAGTTACACAGCATAAAATTTGCACTACAGTCTGGTAGAGATG
AGATCACTGGGTTACTAGCGGCACTGAATAGACAGTGTCCTTATTCACCATATGAGCAGTTTCCAGATAA
GAAGGTGTATTTCCTTTTAGACTCACGGGCTAACAGTGCTCTTGGTGTGATTCAGAACGCTTCAGCGTTC
AAGAGACGAGCTGATGAGAAGAATGCAGTGGCGGGTGTTACAAATATTCCTGCGAATCCAAACACAACGG
TTACGACGAACCAAGGGAGTACTACTACTACCAAGGCGAACACTGGCTCGACTTTGGAAGAAGACTTGTA
CACTTATTACAAATTCGATGATGCCTCTACAGCTTTCCACAAATCTCTAACTTCGTTAGAGAACATGGAG
TTGAAGAGTTATTACCGAAGGAACTTTGAGAAAGTATTCGGGATTAAGTTTGGTGGAGCAGCTGCTAGTT
CATCTGCACCGCCTCCAGCGAGTGGAGGTCCGATACGTCCTAATCCCTAGGGATTTAAGGACGTGAACTC
TGTTGAGATCTCTGTGAAATTCAGAGGGTGGGTGATACCATATTCACTGATGCCATTAGCGACATCTAAA
TAGGGCTAATTGTGACTAATTTGAGGGAATTTCCTTTACCATTGACGTCAGTGTCGTTGGTAGCATTTGA
GTTTCGGCACACAAGGTTAAAAACGCTGTAGTAATACATGCGCAAGAACAGGCTGAGCATCTTGTTCTGG
GGTTTCACACTATCTTTAGAGAAAGTGTTAAGTTAATTAAGTTATCTTAATTAAGAGCATAATTATACTG
ATTTGTCTCTCGTTGATAGAGTCTATCATTCTGTTATTAAAAATTTGACAACTCGGTTTGCTGACCTACT
GGTCACTGTATCACTTACCCGAGTTAACGAGATGGATTACAAGGATGATGATGATAAGGATTACAAGGAT
GATGATGATAAGATGGCTCCAAAGAAGAAGAGAAAGGTTGGAATCCACGGAGTTCCAGCTGCTATGCTGC
AGCATAAAGCCTATGAATACCGTATCTATCCAGATAAGAAGCAGGAAACACTGATTGCCAAGACAATAGG
CAGTTCAAGGTATGTATACAACCATTTCCTGGAACTTTGGAACAAGGAATATGAGGAGACCGGAAAAGGT
CTGACTTATTACGCATGCTCCAAACTTCTGACAAAGCTTAAGAGGGACCCGGAAACAGTATGGCTTTGTG
AAGTGGATAAGTTCTCGCTCCAGAATTCGCTTCGTAACCTGTCGGACGCCTTCTCCCGCTTTTTCAAAGG
ACAGAACGAGCATCCCCAGTTCAAGAGCAAGAAGAGCCCGAGGCAAAGCTACACGACACAATATACGAAC
AACAACATCGCAGTTTCCGGAAATTGTCTGAAGCTGCCTAAGCTGGGCCTTGTCAAGTTTGCAGACAGTA
GGGAGATGAAAGGCCGTATACTGAATGCCACAGTACGAAGGAAATCGAGCGGGAAATTCTTCGTATCGAT
CCTATGCGAAGAGGAGATCTGTGAATTGCCAAAGACTGACTCATCTGTCGGAATTGACCTCGGAATCATT
GACTTTGCGGTTATGTCAGACGGAAGCAGGCATGACAACAATCATTTTACCAGGCAAATGGAAGAAAGGC
TTAGACGGGAGCAGCGAAAGCTTGCAAGGCGTGCACTTGCTGCGGAGAAAAGGGGCATTTCCCTTTCTGA
AGCCAGGAACTATCAGAAGCAAAGGCGGAAGGTAGCGAGACTTTATGAAAAGGTTGCAAACCAGCGAAAA
GAATATCTTAACAAACTCAGTACAGAGATAGTCAAAAACCACGATATCATCTGTATCGAGGACCTTAACG
TTAAGGGCATGATGCGCAATCATAAACTGGCAAAAAGCATCTCTGATGTATCATGGACGAGCCTTGTATC
GAAACTGCAGTACAAGGCTTCCTGGTATGGAAAAGAAGTCATCAGGATAAGCAGATGGTTTCCGTCAAGT
CAGATATGCTCAGAGTGCGGCCACAAGGACAGGAAGAAGCCTCTCCATGTAAGGGAGTGGACCTGTCCTG
TTTGTCATGCCCACCATGACCGTGACGTCAATGCAGCAAGAAATATACTGGCTGAGGGACTCAGGATAAG
AGCTCTGACTCCGGGGTCTTAGCAATACAGAAGCAAACAGGAACCGCAGGAATTGCGGGGGTAGCTTGGT
AAACAAGAGAAACCTCTGCCGGCAAAGAAATAAGCCGGTAAGTATGCTCTGTTCCCAAGAATCTCGTGAC
TTTAGTCATGAGAGTTTCAACTGTTACCTGAGATTAGGCCGGCATGGTCCCAGCCTCCTCGCTGGCGCCG
GCTGGGCAACATGCTTCGGCATGGCGAATGGGACCCGTAGCTCAGTTGGTTAGAGCGTTGGTCTTATGAG
CCGAAGGTCGCGGGTTCGAGCCCCGCCGGAAGCACCCGGGCATGTCCCGAAGACATTAAACTACGGTTCT
TTAAGTAGATCCGTGTCTGAAGTTTTAGGTTCAATTTAAACCTACGAGATTGACATTCTCGACTGATCTT
GATTGATCGGTAAGTCTTTTGTAATTTAATTTTCTTTTTGATTTTATTTTAAATTGTTATCTGTTTCTGT
GTATAGACTGTTTGAGATCGGCGTTTGGCCGACTCATTGTCTTACCATAGGGGAACGGACTTTGTTTGTG
TTGTTATTTTATTTGTATTTTATTAAAATTCTCAACGATCTGAAAAAGCCTCGCGGCTAAGAGATTGTTG
GGGGGTGAGTAAGTACTTTTAAAGTGATGATGGTTACAAAGGCAAAAGGGGTAAAACCCCTCGCCTACGT
AAGCGTTATTACGCCCGTCTGTACTTATATCAGTACACTGACGAGTCCCTAAAGGACGAAACGGGAGAAC
GCTAGCCACCACCACCACCACCACGTGTGAATTACAGGTGACCAGCTCGAATTTCCCCGATCGTTCAAAC
ATTTGGCAATAAAGTTTCTTAAGATTGAATCCTGTTGCCGGTCTTGCGATGATTATCATATAATTTCTGT
TGAATTACGTTAAGCATGTAATAATTAACATGTAATGCATGACGTTATTTATGAGATGGGTTTTTATGAT
TAGAGTCCCGCAATTATACATTTAATACGCGATAGAAAACAAAATATAGCGCGCAAACTAGGATAAATTA
TCGCGCGCGGTGTCATCTATGTTACTAGATCGGGAATTAAACTATCAGTGTTTGACAGGATATATTGGCG
GGTAAACCTAAGAGAAAAGAGCGTTTATTAGAATAATCGGATATTTAAAAGGGCGTGAAAAGGTTTATCC
GTTCGTCCATTTGTATGTGCATGCCAACCACAGGGTTCCCCTCGGGATCAAAGTACTTTGATCCAACCCC
TCCGCTGCTATAGTGCAGTCGGCTTCTGACGTTCAGTGCAGCCGTCTTCTGAAAACGACATGTCGCACAA
GTCCTAAGTTACGCGACAGGCTGCCGCCCTGCCCTTTTCCTGGCGTTTTCTTGTCGCGTGTTTTAGTCGC
ATAAAGTAGAATACTTGCGACTAGAACCGGAGACATTACGCCATGAACAAGAGCGCCGCCGCTGGCCTGC
TGGGCTATGCCCGCGTCAGCACCGACGACCAGGACTTGACCAACCAACGGGCCGAACTGCACGCGGCCGG
CTGCACCAAGCTGTTTTCCGAGAAGATCACCGGCACCAGGCGCGACCGCCCGGAGCTGGCCAGGATGCTT
GACCACCTACGCCCTGGCGACGTTGTGACAGTGACCAGGCTAGACCGCCTGGCCCGCAGCACCCGCGACC
TACTGGACATTGCCGAGCGCATCCAGGAGGCCGGCGCGGGCCTGCGTAGCCTGGCAGAGCCGTGGGCCGA
CACCACCACGCCGGCCGGCCGCATGGTGTTGACCGTGTTCGCCGGCATTGCCGAGTTCGAGCGTTCCCTA
ATCATCGACCGCACCCGGAGCGGGCGCGAGGCCGCCAAGGCCCGAGGCGTGAAGTTTGGCCCCCGCCCTA
CCCTCACCCCGGCACAGATCGCGCACGCCCGCGAGCTGATCGACCAGGAAGGCCGCACCGTGAAAGAGGC
GGCTGCACTGCTTGGCGTGCATCGCTCGACCCTGTACCGCGCACTTGAGCGCAGCGAGGAAGTGACGCCC
ACCGAGGCCAGGCGGCGCGGTGCCTTCCGTGAGGACGCATTGACCGAGGCCGACGCCCTGGCGGCCGCCG
AGAATGAACGCCAAGAGGAACAAGCATGAAACCGCACCAGGACGGCCAGGACGAACCGTTTTTCATTACC
GAAGAGATCGAGGCGGAGATGATCGCGGCCGGGTACGTGTTCGAGCCGCCCGCGCACGTCTCAACCGTGC
GGCTGCATGAAATCCTGGCCGGTTTGTCTGATGCCAAGCTGGCGGCCTGGCCGGCCAGCTTGGCCGCTGA
AGAAACCGAGCGCCGCCGTCTAAAAAGGTGATGTGTATTTGAGTAAAACAGCTTGCGTCATGCGGTCGCT
GCGTATATGATGCGATGAGTAAATAAACAAATACGCAAGGGGAACGCATGAAGGTTATCGCTGTACTTAA
CCAGAAAGGCGGGTCAGGCAAGACGACCATCGCAACCCATCTAGCCCGCGCCCTGCAACTCGCCGGGGCC
GATGTTCTGTTAGTCGATTCCGATCCCCAGGGCAGTGCCCGCGATTGGGCGGCCGTGCGGGAAGATCAAC
CGCTAACCGTTGTCGGCATCGACCGCCCGACGATTGACCGCGACGTGAAGGCCATCGGCCGGCGCGACTT
CGTAGTGATCGACGGAGCGCCCCAGGCGGCGGACTTGGCTGTGTCCGCGATCAAGGCAGCCGACTTCGTG
CTGATTCCGGTGCAGCCAAGCCCTTACGACATATGGGCCACCGCCGACCTGGTGGAGCTGGTTAAGCAGC
GCATTGAGGTCACGGATGGAAGGCTACAAGCGGCCTTTGTCGTGTCGCGGGCGATCAAAGGCACGCGCAT
CGGCGGTGAGGTTGCCGAGGCGCTGGCCGGGTACGAGCTGCCCATTCTTGAGTCCCGTATCACGCAGCGC
GTGAGCTACCCAGGCACTGCCGCCGCCGGCACAACCGTTCTTGAATCAGAACCCGAGGGCGACGCTGCCC
GCGAGGTCCAGGCGCTGGCCGCTGAAATTAAATCAAAACTCATTTGAGTTAATGAGGTAAAGAGAAAATG
AGCAAAAGCACAAACACGCTAAGTGCCGGCC
